Addgene plasmid #38177: pCDNA3.1Xpress-AbrGAP
Depositing lab: Nora Heisterkamp. Depositing organization: Children's Hospital Los Angeles. Publication: Abr and Bcr, two homologous Rac GTPase-activating proteins, control multiple cellular functions of murine macrophages. Cho YJ, Cunnick JM, Yi SJ, Kaartinen V, Groffen J, Heisterkamp N. Mol Cell Biol. 2007 Feb;27(3):899-911. Epub 2006 Nov 20. 10.1128/MCB.00756-06 PubMed 17116687.
Backbone
  Vector backbone: pcDNA3.1
  Backbone size w/o insert (bp): 5500
  Total vector size (bp): 5800
  Vector type: Mammalian Expression
  Selectable markers: Neomycin (select with G418)
Growth in bacteria
  Bacterial resistance: Ampicillin, 100 μg/mL
  Growth temperature: 37°C
  Growth strain: DH5alpha
  Copy number: High Copy
Gene/Insert
  Gene/Insert name: Abr GAP domain
  Species: H. sapiens (human)
  Insert size (bp): 800
  Mutation: ABR GAP domain including amino acids 597-859
  Entrez Gene: ABR (a.k.a. MDB)
  Tag / fusion protein: Xpress (N terminal on insert)
  Cloning method: Restriction Enzyme; 5′ cloning site Bam HI (not destroyed); 3′ cloning site Eco RI (not destroyed)
  Sequencing primers: 5′ CMV-F; 3′ BGH-Rev
Terms and licenses: Academic/Nonprofit Terms; Industry Terms: Not Available to Industry
Depositor comments: Constructed by Young Jin Cho. An 0.8 kb BamHI xEcoRI fragment from AbrGAP in pGEX3x (AddGene #36407) was inserted into pcDNA BamHI xEcoRI. The insert starts at a natural PvuII site in the ABR sequence. The fragment contains the natural TAG and 3’ UT sequences and encodes amino acid residues 597-859 (Abr isoform B).
How to cite: pCDNA3.1Xpress-AbrGAP was a gift from Nora Heisterkamp (Addgene plasmid # 38177 ; http://n2t.net/addgene:38177 ; RRID:Addgene_38177)
