[The description below was written by a language model from this plasmid's Addgene catalogue record.]
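Description:
pCDNA3.1Xpress-AbrGAP is a mammalian expression plasmid built on the pcDNA3.1 backbone that encodes the isolated GTPase-activating (GAP) domain of human ABR, a Rac GAP homologous to BCR. It is maintained as a high-copy plasmid in E. coli under ampicillin selection, and it carries a neomycin resistance marker so that transfected mammalian cells can be selected with G418. The record does not include a feature table and does not name the promoter. However, the listed sequencing primers (CMV forward and BGH reverse) fit the usual pcDNA3.1 arrangement, in which a CMV promoter drives the insert and a bovine growth hormone polyadenylation signal follows it.

The insert is a fragment of roughly 0.8 kb, transferred as a BamHI–EcoRI piece from an earlier pGEX3x bacterial expression construct into the same sites of the vector; both sites remain intact. It begins at a natural PvuII site within the ABR coding sequence and encodes residues 597–859 of ABR isoform B. It ends with the native stop codon and some 3′ untranslated sequence. An Xpress epitope tag is fused to the N-terminus, which allows the truncated protein to be detected or immunoprecipitated with anti-Xpress antibodies. The listed sizes (a backbone of about 5.5 kb, a total of about 5.8 kb and an insert of 0.8 kb) are approximate and do not add up exactly.

The associated publication concerns how Abr and Bcr regulate Rac-dependent functions in murine macrophages. In that context the construct suits expressing the catalytic GAP domain alone in mammalian cells, separately from the rest of the protein, to study its effects on Rac signalling.
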