>Addgene plasmid #38177 | pCDNA3.1Xpress-AbrGAP | addgene partial sequence | sequence record 53013 | CMV-F 5'-CGCAAATGGGCGGTAGGCGTG-3'
TGGCTAACTAGAGAACCCACTGCTTACTGGCTTATCGAAATTAATACGACTCANTATAGGGAGACCCAAG
CTGGCTAGCGTTTAAACTTAAGCTTACCATGGGGGGTTCTCATCATCATCATCATCATGGTATGGCTAGC
ATGACTGGTGGACAGCAAATGGGTCGGGATCTGTACGACGATGACGATAAGGTACCTAGGATCCCCCTGG
ACCCACAAACCGTGGAGACCAAGAACTGGCACACGGACGTGATTGAGATGAACGGGATCAAAGTGGAATT
TTCCATGAAATTCACCAGCCGAGATATGAGCCTGAAGAGGACCCCGTCCAAAAAGCAGACCGGCGTCTTC
GGTGTGAAGATCAGCGTGGTGACGAAGCGGGAGCGCTCCAAGGTGCCCTACATCGTCCGGCAGTGTGTGG
AGGAGGTGGAGAAGAGGGGTATCGAGGAGGTTGGCATCTACAGGATATCGGGCGTGGCCACGGACATCCA
GGCGCTCAAGGCCGTCTTCGATGCCAATAACAAGGACATCCTGCTGATGCTGAGTGACATGGACATCAAC
GCCATCGCCGGGACGCTCAAGCTGTACTTCCGGGAACTGCCCGAGCCGCTCCTCACGGACCGACTCTACC
CAGCCTTCATGGAGGGCATCGCCCTGTCAGACCCTGCTGCCAAGGAAAACTGCATGATGCACCTGCTCCG
CTCCCTGCCCGACCCCAACCTCATCACCTTCCTCTTCCTGCTGGAACACTTGAAAAGGGTTGCCGAGAAG
GAGCCCATCAACAAAAT
